Addgene plasmid #158403: pYPQ145-ZmUbi-tRNA
Purpose: (Empty Backbone) Gateway entry clone and Golden Gate recipient for pYPQ131-tRNA2.0 to pYPQ135-tRNA2.0; assembly of 5 gRNAs
Depositing lab: Yiping Qi. Depositing organization: University of Maryland, College Park. Publication: CRISPR-Act3.0 for highly efficient multiplexed gene activation in plants. Pan C, Wu X, Markel K, Malzahn AA, Kundagrami N, Sretenovic S, Zhang Y, Cheng Y, Shih PM, Qi Y. Nat Plants. 2021 Jul;7(7):942-953. doi: 10.1038/s41477-021-00953-7. Epub 2021 Jun 24. PubMed 34168320.
Backbone
  Vector backbone: pYPQ141D
  Vector type: Plant Expression, CRISPR
  Promoter: Maize ubiquitin 1
Growth in bacteria
  Bacterial resistance: Spectinomycin, 50 μg/mL
  Growth temperature: 37°C
  Growth strain: DH5alpha
  Copy number: High Copy
Terms and licenses: Academic/Nonprofit Terms; Industry Terms: Not Available to Industry
How to cite: pYPQ145-ZmUbi-tRNA was a gift from Yiping Qi (Addgene plasmid # 158403 ; http://n2t.net/addgene:158403 ; RRID:Addgene_158403)
