[The description below was written by a language model from this plasmid's Addgene catalogue record and pLannotate feature annotations shown in this document.]
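Description:
pYPQ145-ZmUbi-tRNA is an empty Gateway entry clone, built on the pYPQ141D backbone, that also serves as a Golden Gate recipient for assembling multiplexed guide RNA arrays for plant CRISPR work. It is designed to receive five single-gRNA modules from the companion plasmids pYPQ131-tRNA2.0 through pYPQ135-tRNA2.0, joining them into one array of five guides. In E. coli it replicates from a high-copy ColE1/pUC-type origin and is selected with spectinomycin through the aadA (SmR) aminoglycoside adenylyltransferase gene. rrnB T1 and T2 terminators lie upstream of the entry cassette, where they typically insulate it from backbone read-through transcription.

The cassette is bounded by Gateway recombination sites. The annotation detects an attL1-like fragment overlapping an attB5 core at one end and attL2 at the other, so the assembled array can be moved by LR recombination into a plant destination vector. Within these sites, the maize ubiquitin 1 promoter, a Pol II promoter, sits upstream of a placeholder made of a lacZα fragment with its lac promoter, operator and CAP site, plus pBluescript-derived T7/T3 and MCS remnants. This lacZα stuffer is presumably displaced when the gRNA modules are inserted by Golden Gate cloning, which could allow blue/white screening, although the record does not name the type IIS enzyme or cloning sites. A tRNA element follows the stuffer. In tRNA-gRNA systems, endogenous tRNA-processing enzymes cut a single Pol II transcript into individual guides. The associated publication places the plasmid in the CRISPR-Act3.0 toolkit for multiplexed gene activation in plants. No Cas protein or activator is encoded here; these must come from other components.
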