Features (pLannotate 1.2.2; 23 found; start..end, strand, type, name):
     23..2018    +  promoter       Ubi promoter: maize polyubiquitin gene promoter
   2048..2066    -  rep_origin     f1 ori (fragment): f1 bacteriophage origin of replication; arrow indicates direction of (+) strand synthesis
   2071..2226    -  CDS            lacZα (fragment): LacZα fragment of β-galactosidase; lacZ fragment
   2234..2252    +  promoter       T7 promoter: promoter for bacteriophage T7 RNA polymerase
   2261..2284    -  misc_feature   MCS (fragment): pBluescript multiple cloning site
   2300..2318    -  promoter       T3 promoter: promoter for bacteriophage T3 RNA polymerase
   2363..2379    -  protein_bind   lac operator: The lac repressor binds to the lac operator to inhibit transcription in E. coli. This inhibition can be relieved by adding lactose or isopropyl-β-D-thiogalactopyranoside (IPTG). lac repressor encoded by lacI
   2387..2417    -  promoter       lac promoter: promoter for the E. coli lac operon
   2432..2453    -  protein_bind   CAP binding site: CAP binding activates transcription in the presence of cAMP. E. coli catabolite activator protein
   2504..2574    +  ncRNA          tRNA: Accession: RF00005 - tRNA
   2595..2694    -  protein_bind   attL2: mutant version of attL; recombination site for the Gateway® LR reaction LR Clonase™
   2712..2730    -  promoter       T7 promoter: promoter for bacteriophage T7 RNA polymerase
   2747..2765    -  promoter       T7 promoter: promoter for bacteriophage T7 RNA polymerase
   2955..2978    +  promoter       Pc promoter (fragment): intI1 (promoter lies within the coding sequence); class 1 integron promoter
   3154..3210    +  CDS            GmR (fragment): gentamycin acetyltransferase; aacC1; confers resistance to gentamycin
   3217..4008    +  CDS            SmR: aminoglycoside adenylyltransferase (Murphy, 1985); aadA; confers resistance to spectinomycin and streptomycin
   4101..4689    +  rep_origin     ori: high-copy-number ColE1/pMB1/pBR322/pUC origin of replication
   4872..4964    +  CDS            lacI (fragment): lac repressor; lacI; The lac repressor binds to the lac operator to inhibit transcription in E. coli. This inhibition can be relieved by adding lactose or isopropyl-β-D-thiogalactopyranoside (IPTG).
   5019..5046    -  terminator     rrnB T2 terminator: transcription terminator T2 from the E. coli rrnB gene
   5178..5221    +  terminator     rrnB T1 terminator: Escherichia coli rrnB; transcription terminator T1 from the E. coli rrnB gene
   5268..5304    -  CDS            lacZα (fragment): LacZα fragment of β-galactosidase; lacZ fragment
   5320..5403    +  protein_bind   attL1 (fragment): mutant version of attL; recombination site for the Gateway® LR reaction LR Clonase™
   5394..5414    +  protein_bind   attB5: mutant version of attB; core recombination site for the Gateway® BP reaction BP Clonase™
>Addgene plasmid #158403 | pYPQ145-ZmUbi-tRNA | addgene full sequence | sequence record 336013 | Addgene NGS Result
GGCGTTCCCTCTAGATAACGCACTGCAGTGCAGCGTGACCCGGTCGTGCCCCTCTCTAGAGATAATGAGC
ATTGCATGTCTAAGTTATAAAAAATTACCACATATTTTTTTTGTCACACTTGTTTGAAGTGCAGTTTATC
TATCTTTATACATATATTTAAACTTTACTCTACGAATAATATAATCTATAGTACTACAATAATATCAGTG
TTTTAGAGAATCATATAAATGAACAGTTAGACATGGTCTAAAGGACAATTGAGTATTTTGACAACAGGAC
TCTACAGTTTTATCTTTTTAGTGTGCATGTGTTCTCCTTTTTTTTTGCAAATAGCTTCACCTATATAATA
CTTCATCCATTTTATTAGTACATCCATTTAGGGTTTAGGGTTAATGGTTTTTATAGACTAATTTTTTTAG
TACATCTATTTTATTCTATTTTAGCCTCTAAATTAAGAAAACTAAAACTCTATTTTAGTTTTTTTATTTA
ATAATTTAGATATAAAATAGAATAAAATAAAGTGACTAAAAATTAAACAAATACCCTTTAAGAAATTAAA
AAAACTAAGGAAACATTTTTCTTGTTTCGAGTAGATAATGCCAGCCTGTTAAACGCCGTCGACGAGTCTA
ACGGACACCAACCAGCGAACCAGCAGCGTCGCGTCGGGCCAAGCGAAGCAGACGGCACGGCATCTCTGTC
GCTGCCTCTGGACCCCTCTCGAGAGTTCCGCTCCACCGTTGGACTTGCTCCGCTGTCGGCATCCAGAAAT
TGCGTGGCGGAGCGGCAGACGTGAGCCGGCACGGCAGGCGGCCTCCTCCTCCTCTCACGGCACCGGCAGC
TACGGGGGATTCCTTTCCCACCGCTCCTTCGCTTTCCCTTCCTCGCCCGCCGTAATAAATAGACACCCCC
TCCACACCCTCTTTCCCCAACCTCGTGTTGTTCGGAGCGCACACACACACAACCAGATCTCCCCCAAATC
CACCCGTCGGCACCTCCGCTTCAAGGTACGCCGCTCGTCCTCCCCCCCCCCCCTCTCTACCTTCTCTAGA
TCGGCGTTCCGGTCCATGGTTAGGGCCCGGTAGTTCTACTTCTGTTCATGTTTGTGTTAGATCCGTGTTT
GTGTTAGATCCGTGCTGCTAGCGTTCGTACACGGATGCGACCTGTACGTCAGACACGTTCTGATTGCTAA
CTTGCCAGTGTTTCTCTTTGGGGAATCCTGGGATGGCTCTAGCCGTTCCGCAGACGGGATCGATTTCATG
ATTTTTTTTGTTTCGTTGCATAGGGTTTGGTTTGCCCTTTTCCTTTATTTCAATATATGCCGTGCACTTG
TTTGTCGGGTCATCTTTTCATGCTTTTTTTTGTCTTGGTTGTGATGATGTGGTCTGGTTGGGCGGTCGTT
CTAGATCGGAGTAGAATTAATTCTGTTTCAAACTACCTGGTGGATTTATTAATTTTGGATCTGTATGTGT
GTGCCATACATATTCATAGTTACGAATTGAAGATGATGGATGGAAATATCGATCTAGGATAGGTATACAT
GTTGATGCGGGTTTTACTGATGCATATACAGAGATGCTTTTTGTTCGCTTGGTTGTGATGATGTGGTGTG
GTTGGGCGGTCGTTCATTCGTTCTAGATCGGAGTAGAATACTGTTTCAAACTACCTGGTGTATTTATTAA
TTTTGGAACTGTATGTGTGTGTCATACATCTTCATAGTTACGAGTTTAAGATGGATGGAAATATCGATCT
AGGATAGGTATACATGTTGATGTGGGTTTTACTGATGCATATACATGATGGCATATGCAGCATCTATTCA
TATGCTCTAACCTTGAGTACCTATCTATTATAATAAACAAGTATGTTTTATAATTATTTTGATCTTGATA
TACTTGGATGATGGCATATGCAGCAGCTATATGTGGATTTTTTTAGCCCTGCCTTCATACGCTATTTATT
TGCTTGGTACTGTTTCTTTTGTCGATGCTCACCCTGTTGTTTGGTGTTACTTCTGCAGGGATCCCCAAGT
GGTGGCTATCGAGACCGGCGCCGCTACAGGGCGCGTCCCATTCGCCATTCAGGCTGCGCAACTGTTGGGA
AGGGCGATCGGTGCGGGCCTCTTCGCTATTACGCCAGCTGGCGAAAGGGGGATGTGCTGCAAGGCGATTA
AGTTGGGTAACGCCAGGGTTTTCCCAGTCACGACGTTGTAAAACGACGGCCAGTGAGCGCGCGTAATACG
ACTCACTATAGGGCGAATTGGGTACCGGGCCCCCCCTCGAGGTCCTCCAGCTTTTGTTCCCTTTAGTGAG
GGTTAATTGCGCGCTTGGCGTAATCATGGTCATAGCTGTTTCCTGTGTGAAATTGTTATCCGCTCACAAT
TCCACACAACATACGAGCCGGAAGCATAAAGTGTAAAGCCTGGGGTGCCTAATGAGTGAGCTAACTCACA
TTAATTGCGTTGCGCTCACTGCCCGCTTTCCACCGGTGGTCTCTTGCAAACAAAGCACCAGTGGTCTAGT
GGTAGAATAGTACCCTGCCACGGTACAGACCCGGGTTCGATTCCCGGCTGGTGCAACTAGTAAGGGCGAA
TTCGACCCAGCTTTCTTGTACAAAGTTGGCATTATAAAAAATAATTGCTCATCAATTTGTTGCAACGAAC
AGGTCACTATCAGTCAAAATAAAATCATTATTTGCCATCCAGCTGATATCCCCTATAGTGAGTCGTATTA
CATGGTCATAGCATCCCCTATAGTGAGTCGTATTACATGGTCATAGCTGTTTCCTGGCAGCTCTGGCCCG
TGTCTCAAAATCTCTGATGTTACATTGCACAAGATAAAAATATATCATCATGCCTCCTCTGGACCAGCCA
GGACAGAAATGCCTCGACTTCGCTGCTACCCAAGGTTGCCGGGTGACGCACACCGTGGAAACGGATGAAG
GCACGAACCCAGTGGACATAAGCCTGTTCGGTTCGTAAGCTGTAATGCAAGTAGCGTATGCGCTCACGCA
ACTGGTCCAGAACCTTGACCGAACGCAGCGGTGGTAACGGCGCAGTGGCGGTTTTCATGGCTTGTTATGA
CTGTTTTTTTGGGGTACAGTCTATGCCTCGGGCATCCAAGCAGCAAGCGCGTTACGCCGTGGGTCGATGT
TTGATGTTATGGAGCAGCAACGATGTTACGCAGCAGGGCAGTCGCCCTAAAACAAAGTTAAACATTATGA
GGGAAGCGGTGATCGCCGAAGTATCGACTCAACTATCAGAGGTAGTTGGCGTCATCGAGCGCCATCTCGA
ACCGACGTTGCTGGCCGTACATTTGTACGGCTCCGCAGTGGATGGCGGCCTGAAGCCACACAGTGATATT
GATTTGCTGGTTACGGTGACCGTAAGGCTTGATGAAACAACGCGGCGAGCTTTGATCAACGACCTTTTGG
AAACTTCGGCTTCCCCTGGAGAGAGCGAGATTCTCCGCGCTGTAGAAGTCACCATTGTTGTGCACGACGA
CATCATTCCGTGGCGTTATCCAGCTAAGCGCGAACTGCAATTTGGAGAATGGCAGCGCAATGACATTCTT
GCAGGTATCTTCGAGCCAGCCACGATCGACATTGATCTGGCTATCTTGCTGACAAAAGCAAGAGAACATA
GCGTTGCCTTGGTAGGTCCAGCGGCGGAGGAACTCTTTGATCCGGTTCCTGAACAGGATCTATTTGAGGC
GCTAAATGAAACCTTAACGCTATGGAACTCGCCGCCCGACTGGGCTGGCGATGAGCGAAATGTAGTGCTT
ACGTTGTCCCGCATTTGGTACAGCGCAGTAACCGGCAAAATCGCGCCGAAGGATGTCGCTGCCGACTGGG
CAATGGAGCGCCTGCCGGCCCAGTATCAGCCCGTCATACTTGAAGCTAGACAGGCTTATCTTGGACAAGA
AGAAGATCGCTTGGCCTCGCGCGCAGATCAGTTGGAAGAATTTGTCCACTACGTGAAAGGCGAGATCACC
AAGGTAGTCGGCAAATAACCCTCGAGCCACCCATGACCAAAATCCCTTAACGTGAGTTACGCGTCGTTCC
ACTGAGCGTCAGACCCCGTAGAAAAGATCAAAGGATCTTCTTGAGATCCTTTTTTTCTGCGCGTAATCTG
CTGCTTGCAAACAAAAAAACCACCGCTACCAGCGGTGGTTTGTTTGCCGGATCAAGAGCTACCAACTCTT
TTTCCGAAGGTAACTGGCTTCAGCAGAGCGCAGATACCAAATACTGTTCTTCTAGTGTAGCCGTAGTTAG
GCCACCACTTCAAGAACTCTGTAGCACCGCCTACATACCTCGCTCTGCTAATCCTGTTACCAGTGGCTGC
TGCCAGTGGCGATAAGTCGTGTCTTACCGGGTTGGACTCAAGACGATAGTTACCGGATAAGGCGCAGCGG
TCGGGCTGAACGGGGGGTTCGTGCACACAGCCCAGCTTGGAGCGAACGACCTACACCGAACTGAGATACC
TACAGCGTGAGCTATGAGAAAGCGCCACGCTTCCCGAAGGGAGAAAGGCGGACAGGTATCCGGTAAGCGG
CAGGGTCGGAACAGGAGAGCGCACGAGGGAGCTTCCAGGGGGAAACGCCTGGTATCTTTATAGTCCTGTC
GGGTTTCGCCACCTCTGACTTGAGCGTCGATTTTTGTGATGCTCGTCAGGGGGGCGGAGCCTATGGAAAA
ACGCCAGCAACGCGGCCTTTTTACGGTTCCTGGCCTTTTGCTGGCCTTTTGCTCACATGTTCTTTCCTGC
GTTATCCCCTGATTCTGTGGATAACCGTATTACCGCCTTTGAGTGAGCTGATACCGCTCGCCGCAGCCGA
ACGACCGAGCGCAGCGAGTCAGTGAGCGAGGAAGCGGAAGAGCGCCCAATACGCAAACCGCCTCTCCCCG
CGCGTTGGCCGATTCATTAATGCAGCTGGCACGACAGGTTTCCCGACTGGAAAGCGGGCAGTGAGCGCAA
CGCAATTAATACGCGTACCGCGAGCCAGGAAGAGTTTGTAGAAACGCAAAAAGGCCATCCGTCAGGATGG
CCTTCTGCTTAGTTTGATGCCTGGCAGTTTATGGCGGGCGTCCTGCCCGCCACCCTCCGGGCCGTTGCTT
CACAACGTTCAAATCCGCTCCCGGCGGATTTGTCCTACTCAGGAGAGCGTTCACCGACAAACAACAGATA
AAACGAAAGGCCCAGTCTTCCGACTGAGCCTTTCGTTTTATTTGATGCCTGGCAGTTCCCTACTCTCGCG
TTAACGCTTGCATGGATGTTTTCCCAGTCACGACGTTGTAAAACGACGGCCAGTCTTAAGCTCGGGCCCA
ATAATGATTTTATTTTGACTGATAGTGACCTGTTCGTTGCAACAAATTGATGAGCAATGCTTTTTTATAA
TGCCAACTTTGTATACAAAAGTTGCCCCAT
